Addgene plasmid #68209: pUPD_OsU3 (GB1184)
Purpose: Provides the O. sativa U3 RNA polIII promoter as a level 0 GoldenBraid part
Depositing lab: Diego Orzaez. Depositing organization: Agencia Estatal Consejo Superior de Investigaciones Científicas, M.P. Publication: GoldenBraid 2.0: a comprehensive DNA assembly framework for plant synthetic biology. Sarrion-Perdigones A, Vazquez-Vilar M, Palaci J, Castelijns B, Forment J, Ziarsolo P, Blanca J, Granell A, Orzaez D. Plant Physiol. 2013 Jul;162(3):1618-31. 10.1104/pp.113.217661 PubMed 23669743.
Backbone
  Vector backbone: pUPD
  Backbone manufacturer: self-made; derived from pGEMT-Easy manufactured by Promega
  Vector type: CRISPR, Synthetic Biology
Growth in bacteria
  Bacterial resistance: Ampicillin, 100 μg/mL
  Growth temperature: 37°C
  Growth strain: DH5alpha
  Copy number: High Copy
Gene/Insert
  Gene/Insert name: OsU3 promoter
  Insert size (bp): 377
  Mutation: BsaI and BsmBI sites removed
  Cloning method: Restriction Enzyme; 5′ cloning site BsmBI (destroyed during cloning); 3′ cloning site BsmBI (destroyed during cloning)
  Sequencing primers: 5′ SP6; 3′ T7
Terms and licenses: Academic/Nonprofit Terms; Industry Terms: Not Available to Industry
Depositor comments: insert can be released with BsaI
How to cite: pUPD_OsU3 (GB1184) was a gift from Diego Orzaez (Addgene plasmid # 68209 ; http://n2t.net/addgene:68209 ; RRID:Addgene_68209)
