[The description below was written by a language model from this plasmid's Addgene catalogue record and pLannotate feature annotations shown in this document.]
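Description:
pUPD_OsU3 (GB1184) is a level 0 GoldenBraid 2.0 part plasmid that stores the Oryza sativa (rice) U3 small nuclear RNA promoter as a standardized, reusable DNA element. The backbone is pUPD, the GoldenBraid universal part domestication vector, which the record describes as a self-made derivative of pGEM-T Easy. It is a small plasmid of about 3.4 kb that is maintained in E. coli at high copy through a ColE1/pUC-type origin and selected with ampicillin via the β-lactamase gene. The feature table also shows the usual remnants of the parental cloning vector. These include an f1 phage origin, lac promoter/operator elements with lacZα fragments, and flanking SP6 and T7 promoters that serve as sequencing primer sites across the insert. A short annotated match to a hornet peptide and a lacI fragment are most likely incidental similarity hits from automated annotation rather than functional parts.

The payload is the OsU3 promoter, recorded as 377 bp, which is recognized by RNA polymerase III. Internal BsaI and BsmBI sites were removed ("domesticated") so that the part is compatible with type IIS assembly. It was cloned into pUPD through BsmBI sites that were destroyed in the process, and it can be released with BsaI for directional assembly into higher-level GoldenBraid transcriptional units. Pol III promoters of this kind are commonly used to drive small, precisely initiated non-coding RNAs. In line with the CRISPR and synthetic biology classification, this part is meant for building guide RNA expression cassettes for plant genome engineering. A rice promoter would suit monocot work, although the record does not state a target host. The plasmid carries no plant selection marker or guide RNA scaffold and serves only as a part donor.
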