Features (pLannotate 1.2.2; 14 found; start..end, strand, type, name):
      5..385     -  promoter       OsU3 promoter: Oryza sativa (rice) snRNA U3 promoter
    414..476     -  CDS            VESPI_VESMG (fragment): Experimental evidence at protein level: Swiss-Prot protein existence level 1. Shows contractile activity on isolated ileum smooth muscle. From Vespa magnifica (Hornet).
    488..506     -  promoter       SP6 promoter: promoter for bacteriophage SP6 RNA polymerase
    548..564     -  protein_bind   lac operator: The lac repressor binds to the lac operator to inhibit transcription in E. coli. This inhibition can be relieved by adding lactose or isopropyl-β-D-thiogalactopyranoside (IPTG). lac repressor encoded by lacI
    572..602     -  promoter       lac promoter: promoter for the E. coli lac operon
    617..638     -  protein_bind   CAP binding site: CAP binding activates transcription in the presence of cAMP. E. coli catabolite activator protein
    651..743     -  CDS            lacI (fragment): lac repressor; lacI; The lac repressor binds to the lac operator to inhibit transcription in E. coli. This inhibition can be relieved by adding lactose or isopropyl-β-D-thiogalactopyranoside (IPTG).
    926..1514    -  rep_origin     ori: high-copy-number ColE1/pMB1/pBR322/pUC origin of replication
   1685..2545    -  CDS            AmpR: β-lactamase; bla; confers resistance to ampicillin, carbenicillin, and related antibiotics
   2546..2650    -  promoter       AmpR promoter: bla
   2677..2727    +  misc_feature   bom (fragment): basis of mobility region from pBR322
   2728..3183    -  rep_origin     f1 ori (sequence partly withheld): f1 bacteriophage origin of replication; arrow indicates direction of (+) strand synthesis
   3187..3344    -  CDS            lacZα (fragment): LacZα fragment of β-galactosidase; lacZ fragment
   3347..3365    +  promoter       T7 promoter: promoter for bacteriophage T7 RNA polymerase
>Addgene plasmid #68209 | pUPD_OsU3 (GB1184) | depositor full sequence | sequence record 136654 | pUPD_OsU3 (GB1184) sequence 3438 bps
CTCGTGCCACGGATCATCTGCACAACTCTTTTAAATCAGCTTTGATCTATGTGGATAGCCGAGGTGGTAC
TAATACTAGTCTTTGTTGTCGTCCAATTGCGTAATGGGCCGGCCCATACTGCAATACATGTCCTGAAAGG
CTTCATGGCCCACTACGAAATGCTTTTCTCCTACAGTTTATCTTACTCCTTCACATCACGTGGTTTCCAA
CGTACCCAGTGTTCCCGGCTTCCAGCATTTGCTGGTAGCACCAGTAGAAGACGCCTGTCTTGTGCTATGG
TCCCTGACTGCACATCTGATTCCTCCAAGATCCATGCATGCCTGATAACTTTAAGTTGCTTCAGAAGAAC
TTTAAGTGATCTGTTCGTATGTTTAAAGATTCCTTCTCCCGAGACCACTCATCGCCCAATCACTAGTGAA
TTCGCGGCCGCCTGCAGGTCGACCATATGGGAGAGCTCCCAACGCGTTGGATGCATAGCTTGAGTATTCT
ATAGTGTCACCTAAATAGCTTGGCGTAATCATGGTCATAGCTGTTTCCTGTGTGAAATTGTTATCCGCTC
ACAATTCCACACAACATACGAGCCGGAAGCATAAAGTGTAAAGCCTGGGGTGCCTAATGAGTGAGCTAAC
TCACATTAATTGCGTTGCGCTCACTGCCCGCTTTCCAGTCGGGAAACCTGTCGTGCCAGCTGCATTAATG
AATCGGCCAACGCGCGGGGAGAGGCGGTTTGCGTATTGGGCGCTCTTCCGCTTCCTCGCTCACTGACTCG
CTGCGCTCGGTCGTTCGGCTGCGGCGAGCGGTATCAGCTCACTCAAAGGCGGTAATACGGTTATCCACAG
AATCAGGGGATAACGCAGGAAAGAACATGTGAGCAAAAGGCCAGCAAAAGGCCAGGAACCGTAAAAAGGC
CGCGTTGCTGGCGTTTTTCCATAGGCTCCGCCCCCCTGACGAGCATCACAAAAATCGACGCTCAAGTCAG
AGGTGGCGAAACCCGACAGGACTATAAAGATACCAGGCGTTTCCCCCTGGAAGCTCCCTCGTGCGCTCTC
CTGTTCCGACCCTGCCGCTTACCGGATACCTGTCCGCCTTTCTCCCTTCGGGAAGCGTGGCGCTTTCTCA
TAGCTCACGCTGTAGGTATCTCAGTTCGGTGTAGGTCGTTCGCTCCAAGCTGGGCTGTGTGCACGAACCC
CCCGTTCAGCCCGACCGCTGCGCCTTATCCGGTAACTATCGTCTTGAGTCCAACCCGGTAAGACACGACT
TATCGCCACTGGCAGCAGCCACTGGTAACAGGATTAGCAGAGCGAGGTATGTAGGCGGTGCTACAGAGTT
CTTGAAGTGGTGGCCTAACTACGGCTACACTAGAAGAACAGTATTTGGTATCTGCGCTCTGCTGAAGCCA
GTTACCTTCGGAAAAAGAGTTGGTAGCTCTTGATCCGGCAAACAAACCACCGCTGGTAGCGGTGGTTTTT
TTGTTTGCAAGCAGCAGATTACGCGCAGAAAAAAAGGATCTCAAGAAGATCCTTTGATCTTTTCTACGGG
GTCTGACGCTCAGTGGAACGAAAACTCACGTTAAGGGATTTTGGTCATGAGATTATCAAAAAGGATCTTC
ACCTAGATCCTTTTAAATTAAAAATGAAGTTTTAAATCAATCTAAAGTATATATGAGTAAACTTGGTCTG
ACAGTTACCAATGCTTAATCAGTGAGGCACCTATCTCAGCGATCTGTCTATTTCGTTCATCCATAGTTGC
CTGACTCCCCGTCGTGTAGATAACTACGATACGGGAGGGCTTACCATCTGGCCCCAGTGCTGCAATGATA
CCGCGCGACCCACGCTCACCGGCTCCAGATTTATCAGCAATAAACCAGCCAGCCGGAAGGGCCGAGCGCA
GAAGTGGTCCTGCAACTTTATCCGCCTCCATCCAGTCTATTAATTGTTGCCGGGAAGCTAGAGTAAGTAG
TTCGCCAGTTAATAGTTTGCGCAACGTTGTTGCCATTGCTACAGGCATCGTGGTGTCACGCTCGTCGTTT
GGTATGGCTTCATTCAGCTCCGGTTCCCAACGATCAAGGCGAGTTACATGATCCCCCATGTTGTGCAAAA
AAGCGGTTAGCTCCTTCGGTCCTCCGATCGTTGTCAGAAGTAAGTTGGCCGCAGTGTTATCACTCATGGT
TATGGCAGCACTGCATAATTCTCTTACTGTCATGCCATCCGTAAGATGCTTTTCTGTGACTGGTGAGTAC
TCAACCAAGTCATTCTGAGAATAGTGTATGCGGCGACCGAGTTGCTCTTGCCCGGCGTCAATACGGGATA
ATACCGCGCCACATAGCAGAACTTTAAAAGTGCTCATCATTGGAAAACGTTCTTCGGGGCGAAAACTCTC
AAGGATCTTACCGCTGTTGAGATCCAGTTCGATGTAACCCACTCGTGCACCCAACTGATCTTCAGCATCT
TTTACTTTCACCAGCGTTTCTGGGTGAGCAAAAACAGGAAGGCAAAATGCCGCAAAAAAGGGAATAAGGG
CGACACGGAAATGTTGAATACTCATACTCTTCCTTTTTCAATATTATTGAAGCATTTATCAGGGTTATTG
TCTCATGAGCGGATACATATTTGAATGTATTTAGAAAAATAAACAAATAGGGGTTCCGCGCACATTTCCC
CGAAAAGTGCCACCTGATGCGGTGTGAAATACCGCACAGATGCGTAAGGAGAAAATACCGCATCAGGAAA
TTGTAAGCGTTAATATTTTGTTAAAATTCGCGTTAAATTTTTGTTAAATCAGCTCATTTTTTAACCAATA
GGCCGAAATCGGCAAAATCCCTTATAAATCAAAAGAATAGACCGAGATAGGGT
[37 nt withheld, positions 2854-2890]
AAAGAACGTGGACTCCAACGTCAAAGGGCGAAAAACCGTCTATCAGGGCGCTGGCCCACTACGTGAACCA
TCACCCT
[91 nt withheld, positions 2968-3058]
G
[124 nt withheld, positions 3060-3183]
CCATTCGCCATTCAGGCTGCGCAACTGTTGGGAAGGGCGATCGGTGCGGGCCTCTTCGCTATTACGCCAG
CTGGCGAAAGGGGGATGTGCTGCAAGGCGATTAAGTTGGGTAACGCCAGGGTTTTCCCAGTCACGACGTT
GTAAAACGACGGCCAGTGAATTGTAATACGACTCACTATAGGGCGAATTGGGCCCGACGTCGCATGCTCC
CGGCCGCCATGGCGGCCGCGGGAATTCGATTGGGCGATGAGTGGT
