>Addgene plasmid #68209 | pUPD_OsU3 (GB1184) | addgene partial sequence | sequence record 140602 | T7 5'-TAATACGACTCACTATAGGG-3'
CCGGCCGCCATGGCGGCCGCGGGAATTCGATTGGGCGATGAGTGGTCTCGTGCCACGGATCATCTGCACA
ACTCTTTTAAATCAGCTTTGATCTATGTGGATAGCCGAGGTGGTACTAATACTAGTCTTTGTTGTCGTCC
AATTGCGTAATGGGCCGGCCCATACTGCAATACATGTCCTGAAAGGCTTCATGGCCCACTACGAAATGCT
TTTCTCCTACAGTTTATCTTACTCCTTCACATCACGTGGTTTCCAACGTACCCAGTGTTCCCGGCTTCCA
GCATTTGCTGGTAGCACCAGTAGAAGACGCCTGTCTTGTGCTATGGTCCCTGACTGCACATCTGATTCCT
CCAAGATCCATGCATGCCTGATAACTTTAAGTTGCTTCAGAAGAACTTTAAGTGATCTGTTCGTATGTTT
AAAGATTCCTTCTCCCGAGACCACTCATCGCCCAATCACTAGTGAATTCGCGGCCGCCTGCAGGTCGACC
ATATGGGAGAGCTCCCAACGCGTTGGATGCATAGCTTGAGTATTCTATAGTGTCACCTAAATAGCTTGGC
GTAATCATGGTCATAGCTGTTTCCTGTGTGAAATTGTTATCCGCTCACAATTCCACACAACATACGAGCC
GGAAGCATAAAGTGTAAAGCCTGGGGTGCCTAATGAGTGAGCTAACTCACATTAATTGCGTTGCGCTCAC
TGCCCGCTTTCCAGTCGGGAAACCTGTCGTGCCAGCTGCATTAATGAATCGGCCAACGCGCGGGGAGAGG
CGGTTTGCGTATTGGGCGCTCTTCCGCTTCCTCGCTCACTGACTCGCTGCGCTCGGTCGTTCGGCTGCGG
CGAGCGGTATCAGCTCACTCAAAGGCGGTAATACGGTTATCCACAGAATCAGGG
